Addgene plasmid #138231: pFP.R361
Purpose: Expresses the split mCherry reporter interrupted by the BsuP-RIR1 artificially mini-intein (in cis)
Depositing lab: Baojun Wang. Depositing organization: University of Edinburgh. Publication: An expanded library of orthogonal split inteins enables modular multi-peptide assemblies. Pinto F, Thornton EL, Wang B. Nat Commun. 2020 Mar 23;11(1):1529. doi: 10.1038/s41467-020-15272-2. PubMed 32251274.
Backbone
  Vector backbone: pSB3T5
  Backbone manufacturer: BioBrick vector, IGEM registry
  Backbone size w/o insert (bp): 3252
  Total vector size (bp): 5695
  Vector type: Bacterial Expression, Synthetic Biology
Growth in bacteria
  Bacterial resistance: Tetracycline, 10 μg/mL
  Growth temperature: 37°C
  Growth strain: DH5alpha
  Copy number: Low Copy
Gene/Insert 1
  Gene/Insert name: araC
  Insert size (bp): 930
  Entrez Gene: araC (a.k.a. b0064, ECK0065)
  Promoter: iPC
  Cloning method: Gibson Cloning
  Sequencing primers: 5′ VF2 - TGCCACCTGACGTCTAAGAA
Gene/Insert 2
  Gene/Insert name: mCherryN(SNL).BsuP-RIR1*.(CSE)mCherryC.H6
  Species: Synthetic
  Insert size (bp): 1221
  Promoter: P(araBAD)
  Tag / fusion protein: 6xHis (C terminal on insert)
  Cloning method: Gibson Cloning
  Sequencing primers: 5′ araC_F2 - AACCCACTGGTGATACCATTCG; 3′ VR - ATTACCGCCTTTGAGTGAGC
Terms and licenses: Academic/Nonprofit Terms; Industry Terms: Not Available to Industry
How to cite: pFP.R361 was a gift from Baojun Wang (Addgene plasmid # 138231 ; http://n2t.net/addgene:138231 ; RRID:Addgene_138231)
