[The description below was written by a language model from this plasmid's Addgene catalogue record and pLannotate feature annotations shown in this document.]
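Description:
pFP.R361 is a 5.7 kb bacterial expression plasmid built on the BioBrick vector pSB3T5 for synthetic-biology work in E. coli. It replicates from the p15A origin, which gives a low-to-medium copy number and is compatible with ColE1-type plasmids. Selection is by tetracycline, through a tetracycline efflux gene driven by its own tet promoter. The cloning region sits between the BioBrick prefix and suffix and is insulated from the backbone by flanking transcription terminators (T3Te, tonB and his operon terminators). The annotation also picks up short fragments of β-lactamase, the RSF origin and the pBR322 bom site. These appear to be backbone remnants, and the only resistance the record lists is tetracycline.

The payload is an arabinose-inducible reporter cassette. The araC regulator gene lies on the reverse strand, with its promoter recorded as iPC, and is transcribed divergently from the araBAD promoter, which drives the reporter on L-arabinose induction. The reporter is an mCherry coding sequence split into an N-terminal and a C-terminal fragment. About 490 bp lie between the two fragments and are not annotated in the feature table; according to the catalogue entry this gap holds the BsuP-RIR1 artificial mini-intein. The insert name indicates short flanking extein residues (SNL and CSE) at the junctions and a C-terminal 6xHis tag. Because the intein is contiguous and acts in cis, it should excise itself from the translated precursor and ligate the two mCherry halves, so red fluorescence would report splicing activity. The His tag should also allow detection or purification of precursor and spliced products. The plasmid comes from a study characterising a library of orthogonal split inteins, where it presumably served to test this intein's splicing competence.
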