Features (pLannotate 1.2.2; 16 found; start..end, strand, type, name):
     48..77      -  terminator     T3Te terminator: phage T3 early transcription terminator
    124..145     +  misc_feature   BioBrick prefix: BioBrick prefix for parts that do not start with "ATG"
    146..1024    -  CDS            araC: L-arabinose regulatory protein; araC
   1051..1335    +  promoter       araBAD promoter: araBAD; promoter of the L-arabinose operon of E. coli; the araC regulatory gene is transcribed in the opposite direction (Guzman et al., 1995)
   1365..1841    +  CDS            mCherry (fragment): monomeric derivative of DsRed fluorescent protein (Shaner et al., 2004) mammalian codon-optimized
   2334..2564    +  CDS            mCherry (fragment): monomeric derivative of DsRed fluorescent protein (Shaner et al., 2004) mammalian codon-optimized
   2589..2609    +  misc_feature   BioBrick suffix: universal suffix for all parts
   2645..2676    +  terminator     tonB terminator: bidirectional E. coli tonB-P14 transcription terminator
   2723..2763    -  terminator     bacterial terminator (fragment): putative bacterial transcription terminator
   2776..3021    +  CDS            bla(M) (fragment): β-lactamase lacking the signal sequence; bla(M); allows cytosolic expression of β-lactamase
   3187..3731    +  rep_origin     p15A ori: Plasmids containing the medium-copy-number p15A origin of replication can be propagated in E. coli cells that contain a second plasmid with the ColE1 origin.
   3819..3874    +  rep_origin     RSF ori (fragment): Plasmids containing the RSF 1030 origin of replication can be propagated in E. coli cells that contain additional plasmids with compatible origins.
   3973..3999    -  misc_feature   bom (fragment): basis of mobility region from pBR322
   4347..4375    +  promoter       tet promoter: E. coli promoter for tetracycline efflux protein gene
   4423..5611    +  CDS            TcR (fragment): tetracycline efflux protein; tet; confers resistance to tetracycline
   5624..5683    +  terminator     his operon terminator: This putative transcriptin terminator from the E. coli his operon has a 2-bp deletion introduced during synthesis. Its efficiency has not been determined.
>Addgene plasmid #138231 | pFP.R361 | addgene full sequence | sequence record 273489 | Addgene NGS Result
TGCCACCTGACGTCTAAGAAAAGGAATATTCAGCAATTTGCCCGTGCCGAAGAAAGGCCCACCCGTGAAG
GTGAGCCAGTGAGTTGATTGCTACGTAATTAGTTAGTTAGCCCTTAGTGACTCGAATTCGCGGCCGCTTC
TAGAGTTATGACAACTTGACGGCTACATCATTCACTTTTTCTTCACAACCGGCACGGAACTCGCTCGGGC
TGGCCCCGGTGCATTTTTTAAATACCCGCGAGAAATAGAGTTGATCGTCAAAACCAACATTGCGACCGAC
GGTGGCGATAGGCATCCGGGTGGTGCTCAAAAGCAGCTTCGCCTGGCTGATACGTTGGTCCTCGCGCCAG
CTTAAGACGCTAATCCCTAACTGCTGGCGGAAAAGATGTGACAGACGCGACGGCGACAAGCAAACATGCT
GTGCGACGCTGGCGATATCAAAATTGCTGTCTGCCAGGTGATCGCTGATGTACTGACAAGCCTCGCGTAC
CCGATTATCCATCGGTGGATGGAGCGACTCGTTAATCGCTTCCATGCGCCGCAGTAACAATTGCTCAAGC
AGATTTATCGCCAGCAGCTCCGAATAGCGCCCTTCCCCTTGCCCGGCGTTAATGATTTGCCCAAACAGGT
CGCTGAAATGCGGCTGGTGCGCTTCATCCGGGCGAAAGAACCCCGTATTGGCAAATATTGACGGCCAGTT
AAGCCATTCATGCCAGTAGGCGCGCGGACGAAAGTAAACCCACTGGTGATACCATTCGCGAGCCTCCGGA
TGACGACCGTAGTGATGAATCTCTCCTGGCGGGAACAGCAAAATATCACCCGGTCGGCAAACAAATTCTC
GTCCCTGATTTTTCACCACCCCCTGACCGCGAATGGTGAGATTGAGAATATAACCTTTCATTCCCAGCGG
TCGGTCGATAAAAAAATCGAGATAACCGTTGGCCTCAATCGGCGTTAAACCCGCCACCAGATGGGCATTA
AACGAGTATCCCGGCAGCAGGGGATCATTTTGCGCTTCAGCCATACTTTTCATACTCCCGCCATTCAGAG
AAGAAACCAATTGTCCATATTGCATCAGACATTGCCGTCACTGCGTCTTTTACTGGCTCTTCTCGCTAAC
CAAACCGGTAACCCCGCTTATTAAAAGCATTCTGTAACAAAGCGGGACCAAAGCCATGACAAAAACGCGT
AACAAAAGTGTCTATAATCACGGCAGAAAAGTCCACATTGATTATTTGCACGGCGTCACACTTTGCTATG
CCATAGCATTTTTATCCATAAGATTAGCGGATCCTACCTGACGCTTTTTATCGCAACTCTCTACTGTTTC
TCCATTACTAGAGATTAAAGAGGAGAAATACTAGATGGTGAGCAAGGGCGAAGAAGACAACATGGCCATC
ATCAAGGAGTTCATGCGCTTCAAGGTGCACATGGAGGGCTCCGTGAACGGCCACGAGTTCGAGATCGAGG
GCGAGGGCGAGGGCCGCCCCTACGAGGGCACCCAGACCGCCAAGCTGAAGGTGACCAAGGGTGGCCCCCT
GCCCTTCGCCTGGGACATCCTGTCCCCTCAGTTCATGTACGGCTCCAAGGCCTACGTGAAGCACCCCGCC
GACATCCCCGACTACTTGAAGCTGTCCTTCCCCGAGGGCTTCAAGTGGGAGCGCGTGATGAACTTCGAGG
ACGGCGGCGTGGTGACCGTGACCCAGGACTCCTCCTTGCAGGACGGCGAGTTCATCTACAAGGTGAAGCT
GCGCGGCACCAACTTCCCCTCCGACGGCCCCGTAATGCAGAAGAAGACCATGGGCTGGGAGGCCTCCTCC
GAGCGGATGTACCCCGAGGACAGCAATCTGTGTGTGACGGGTGAAACCCTCCTTCTGACCGAGAACGGCT
ATGAAAAAGCTGCTGATCTCTATAAGAAGCAGAATAATTTAAAAGTTGTCATCGATAATAGGACAAAGGA
CTTCGCGGTAGATAGTAAAGGGACCACTATTGTAGATGCTATTCCAATGCAATTGACGAAAAAAGATGCC
GAAATTTTTAAAGTTAAAACTAAGCAGGGGTATGAAATTCGGGCTACGGAATGGCATAAGTTTTATGTTA
AACGCGACGGTGAGATTCAGAAATTACAACTGAATCAGCTGAAGACAGGTGATAAGCTCCTGGTCCAGAG
TGCCGAGGGCGCTGGCAGCGCAGGTTCCGCCGCTGGCTCAGGTGATTTTACGGCGGAGATTATCTCTATT
GAAGAAGATGGAGTGGAAGACGTATATGATACAACTCAAGAGGATTATCATTCGCTGATTTTTAACGGCA
TTGTAACTGGTAATTGCAGTGAAGGCGCCCTGAAGGGCGAGATCAAGCAGAGGCTGAAGCTGAAGGACGG
CGGCCACTACGACGCTGAGGTCAAGACCACCTACAAGGCCAAGAAGCCCGTGCAGCTGCCCGGCGCCTAC
AACGTCAACATCAAGTTGGACATCACCTCCCACAACGAGGACTACACCATCGTGGAACAGTACGAACGCG
CCGAGGGCCGCCACTCCACCGGCGGCATGGACGAGCTGTACAAGCATCATCACCATCACCACTAATAATA
CTAGTAGCGGCCGCTGCAGGAGTCACTAAGGGTTAGTTAGTTAGATTAGCAGAAAGTCAAAAGCCTCCGA
CCGGAGGCTTTTGACTAAAACTTCCCTTGGGGTTATCATTGGGGCTCACTCAAAGGCGGTAATCAGATAA
AAAAAATCCTTAGCTTTCGCTAAGGATGATTTCTGCTAGAGATGGAATAGACTGGATGGAGGCGGATAAA
GTTGCAGGACCACTTCTGCGCTCGGCCCTTCCGGCTGGCTGGTTTATTGCTGATAAATCTGGAGCCGGTG
AGCGTGGGTCTCGCGGTATCATTGCAGCACTGGGGCCAGATGGTAAGCCCTCCCGTATCGTAGTTATCTA
CACGACGGGGAGTCAGGCAACTATGGATGAACGAAATAGACAGATCGCTGAGATAGGTGCCTCACTGATT
AAGCATTGGTAACTGTCAGACCAAGTTTACTCATATATACTTTAGATTGATTTAAAACTTCATTTTTAAT
TTAAAAGGATCTAGGTGAAGATCCTTTTTGATAATCTCATGACCAAAATCCCTTAACGTGAGTTTTCGTT
CCACTGAGCGTCAGACCCCTTAATAAGATGATCTTCTTGAGATCGTTTTGGTCTGCGCGTAATCTCTTGC
TCTGAAAACGAAAAAACCGCCTTGCAGGGCGGTTTTCGAAGGTTCTCTGAGCTACCAACTCTTTGAACCG
AGGTAACTGGCTTGGAGGAGCGCAGTCACCAAAACTTGTCCTTTCAGTTTAGCCTTAACCGGCGCATGAC
TTCAAGACTAACTCCTCTAAATCAATTACCAGTGGCTGCTGCCAGTGGTGCTTTTGCATGTCTTTCCGGG
TTGGACTCAAGACGATAGTTACCGGATAAGGCGCAGCGGTCGGACTGAACGGGGGGTTCGTGCATACAGT
CCAGCTTGGAGCGAACTGCCTACCCGGAACTGAGTGTCAGGCGTGGAATGAGACAAACGCGGCCATAACA
GCGGAATGACACCGGTAAACCGAAAGGCAGGAACAGGAGAGCGCACGAGGGAGCCGCCAGGGGGAAACGC
CTGGTATCTTTATAGTCCTGTCGGGTTTCGCCACCACTGATTTGAGCGTCAGATTTCGTGATGCTTGTCA
GGGGGGCGGAGCCTATGGAAAAACGGCTTTGCCGCGGCCCTCTCACTTCCCTGTTAAGTATCTTCCTGGC
ATCTTCCAGGAAATCTCCGCCCCGTTCGTAAGCCATTTCCGCTCGCCGCAGTCGAACGACCGAGCGTAGC
GAGTCAGTGAGCGAGGAAGCGGAATATATCCTGTATCACATATTCTGCTGACGCACCGGTGCAGCCTTTT
TTCTCCTGCCACATGAAGCACTTCACTGACACCCTCATCAGTGCCAACATAGTAAGCCAGTATACACTCC
GCTAGCGCTGAGGTCTGCCTCGTGAAGAAGGTGTTGCTGACTCATACCAGGCCTGAATCGCCCCATCATC
CAGCCAGAAAGTGAGGGAGCCACGGTTGATGAGAGCTTTGTTGTAGGTGGACCAGTTGGTGATTTTGAAC
TTTTGCTTTGCCACGGAACGGTCTGCGTTGTCGGGAAGATGCGTGATCTGATCCTTCAACTCAGCAAAAG
TTCGATTTATTCAACAAAGCCACGTTGTGTCTCAAAATCTCTGATGTTACATTGCACAAGATAAAAATAT
ATCATCATGAACAATAAAACTGTCTGCTTACATAAACAGTAATACAAGGGGTGTTTACTAGAGGAGATTC
TCATGTTTGACAGCTTATCATCGATAAGCTTTAATGCGGTAGTTTATCACAGTTAAATTGCTAACGCAGT
CAGGCACCGTGTATGAAATCTAACAATGCGCTCATCGTCATTCTCGGCACCGTCACCCTGGACGCTGTAG
GCATAGGCTTGGTTATGCCGGTACTGCCGGGCCTCTTGCGGGATATCGTCCATTCCGACAGTATTGCCAG
TCACTATGGCGTGCTGCTTGCGCTCTATGCGTTGATGCAATTTCTTTGCGCACCCGTTCTCGGAGCCCTG
TCCGACCACTTTGGCCGCCGTCCAGTCCTGCTCGCTTCGCTCCTTGGAGCCACTATCGACTACGCGATCA
TGGCGACCACACCCGTCCTGTGGATTCTCTACGCCGGACGCATCGTGGCGGGCATCACGGGTGCCACAGG
TGCGGTTGCTGGTGCCTATATCGCCGACATCACCGATGGGGAAGATCGGGCTCGCCACTTCGGGCTCATG
AGCGCTTGTTTCGGCGTGGGTATGGTGGCAGGCCCCGTGGCCGGGGGACTGTTGGGTGCCATCTCCTTGC
ATGCACCATTCCTTGCGGCGGCGGTGCTCAACGGCCTCAACCTCCTCCTGGGCTGCTTCCTTATGCAGGA
ATCGCATAAGGGAGAGCGCCGTCCGATGCCCTTGCGTGCCTTCAATCCAGTCAGCTCCTTCCGGTGGGCG
CGGGGCATGACTATCGTCGCCGCACTTATGACTGTTTTCTTTATCATGCAACTCGTAGGACAGGTTCCGG
CAGCGCTCTGGGTCATTTTCGGCGAGGACCGCTTTCGCTGGAGCGCGACGATGATCGGCCTGTCGCTTGC
GGTATTCGGAATCTTGCACGCCCTCGCTCAAGCCTTCGTCACGGGCCCCGCCACCAAACGTTTCGGCGAG
AAGCAGGCCATTATCGCGGGCATGGCGGCCGACGCGCTGGGCTACGTCTTGCTGGCGTTCGCGACGCGCG
GCTGGATGGCCTTCCCCATTATGATTCTTCTCGCTTCCGGCGGCATCGGTATGCCCGCGTTGCAGGCCAT
GCTGTCCCGCCAAGTAGATGACGACCATCAGGGACAGCTTCAAGGGTCGCTCGCGGCTCTTACCAGCCTC
ACTTCGATCATTGGACCGCTGATCGTCACGGCGATTTATGCCGCCTCGGCGAGCACATGGAACGGGTTGG
CATGGATTGTAGGTGCCGCCCTTTACCTTGTCTGCCTCCCCGCGTTGCGTCGCGGTGCATGGAGCCGGGC
CACCTCGACCTAATAATACTAGCTCCGGCAAAAAAACGGGCAAGGTGTCACCACCCTGCCCTTTTTCTTT
AAAACCGAAAAGATTACTTCGCGTT
